>Addgene plasmid #202120 | pL0_AC-P49 | addgene full sequence | sequence record 405536 | Addgene NGS Result
CATGTGAGCAAAAGGCCAGCAAAAGGCCAGGAACCGTAAAAAGGCCGCGTTGCTGGCGTTTTTCCATAGG
CTCCGCCCCCCTGACGAGCATCACAAAAATCGACGCTCAAGTCAGAGGTGGCGAAACCCGACAGGACTAT
AAAGATACCAGGCGTTTCCCCCTGGAAGCTCCCTCGTGCGCTCTCCTGTTCCGACCCTGCCGCTTACCGG
ATACCTGTCCGCCTTTCTCCCTTCGGGAAGCGTGGCGCTTTCTCATAGCTCACGCTGTAGGTATCTCAGT
TCGGTGTAGGTCGTTCGCTCCAAGCTGGGCTGTGTGCACGAACCCCCCGTTCAGCCCGACCGCTGCGCCT
TATCCGGTAACTATCGTCTTGAGTCCAACCCGGTAAGACACGACTTATCGCCACTGGCAGCAGCCACTGG
TAACAGGATTAGCAGAGCGAGGTATGTAGGCGGTGCTACAGAGTTCTTGAAGTGGTGGCCTAACTACGGC
TACACTAGAAGAACAGTATTTGGTATCTGCGCTCTGCTGAAGCCAGTTACCTTCGGAAAAAGAGTTGGTA
GCTCTTGATCCGGCAAACAAACCACCGCTGGTAGCGGTGGTTTTTTTGTTTGCAAGCAGCAGATTACGCG
CAGAAAAAAAGGATCTCAAGAAGATCCTTTGATCTTTTCTACGGGGTCTGACGCTCAGTGGAACGAAAAC
TCACGTTAAGGGATTTTGGTCATGCATTCTAGGTGATTATTATTTGCCGACTACCTTGGTGATCTCGCCT
TTCACGTAGTGGACAAATTCTTCCAACTGATCTGCGCGCGAGGCCAAGCGATCTTCTTCTTGTCCAAGAT
AAGCCTGTCTAGCTTCAAGTATGACGGGCTGATACTGGGCCGGCAGGCGCTCCATTGCCCAGTCGGCAGC
GACATCCTTCGGCGCGATTTTGCCGGTTACTGCGCTGTACCAAATGCGGGACAACGTAAGCACTACATTT
CGCTCATCGCCAGCCCAGTCGGGCGGCGAGTTCCATAGCGTTAAGGTTTCATTTAGCGCCTCAAATAGAT
CCTGTTCAGGAACCGGATCAAAGAGTTCCTCCGCCGCTGGACCTACCAAGGCAACGCTATGTTCTCTTGC
TTTTGTCAGCAAGATAGCCAGATCAATGTCGATCGTGGCTGGCTCGAAGATACCAGCAAGAATGTCATTG
CGCTGCCATTCTCCAAATTGCAGTTCGCGCTTAGCTGGATAACGCCACGGAATGATGTCGTCGTGCACAA
CAATGGTGACTTCTACAGCGCGGAGAATCTCACTCTCTCCAGGGGAAGCCGAAGTTTCCAAAAGGTCGTT
GATCAAAGCTCGCCGCGTTGTTTCATCAAGCCTTACGGTCACCGTAACCAGCAAATCAATATCACTGTGT
GGCTTCAGGCCGCCATCCACTGCGGAGCCGTACAAATGTACGGCCAGCAACGTCGGTTCGAGATGGCGCT
CGATGACGCCAACTACCTCTGATAGTTGAGTCGATACTTCGGCGATCACCGCTTCCCTCATGCGAAACGA
TCCTCATCCTGTCTCTTGATCAGATATTGATCCCCTGCGCCATCAGATCCTTGGCGGCAAGAAAGCCATC
CAGTTTACTTTGCAGGGCTTCCCAACCTTACCAGAGGGCGCCCCAGCTGGCAATTCCGGTTCGCTTGCTA
AGCTTGCATGCCTGCAAGTCGACTCTAGAGGAGCGGTGATCACAGGCAGCAACGCTCTGTCATCGTTACA
ATCAACATGCTACCCTCCGCGAGATCATCCGTGTTTCAAACCCGGCAGCTTAGTTGCCGTTCTTCCGAAT
AGCATCGGTAACATGAGCAAAGTCTGCCGCCTTACAACGGCTCTCCCGCTGACGCCGTCCCGGACTGATG
GGCTGCCTGTATCGAGTGGTGATTTTGTGCCGAGCTCATTACTCGCATCCATTCTCAGGCTGTCTCGTCT
CGTCTCAGGTCTCAGGAGTCCAAACGGTACGTCAGATCCCACGTCACTACCGCACCCGGTTATTCCAGTG
CGTAAGCTCGTAGTGGAAGAACAGGCTGCGGTAGTGACGTGGAATTTGACACTTTCCAATCTTCAAGACC
TCTAGCCAGCAAAGACTTCTTGAATCTGCAAGGATATTCTATTTAGATATAAGTATATACTTGACAGTGA
GGGGGGTCGTGACCGTCTCTCGCTGGGATAGAGAAGATGGCAACCATTGAATTGAGAACTCGAAACTTGA
GCTTGGTTGGATCTTGATCATTCTGAATTTGCAGGATAGGTTAACAGTAAAAGTCAATCTTGCGCTCGCC
ATCTACCAGAAAGCACGTGGGTGCCCAGATCCTCCCAACGAGCGAACGGACGGATGCTAGTCGGGGGGAT
CTCTGTGGGCCATTCAAACGAAAGGCAGATGGCATCGTTCCAAGATCTATTGGTCATTGGGCTTCTCATA
CAGTCATTGACACCACGATTGAAGACAAATTTTTGTTGACAGTGAAATCGTTGCGGACGCGCTCCGATTC
AAAAGTTTCCCTACTCGGTCGCGTCAACCGACCTTCCCCTCGTGAGTTTACAGCTTGATACGCCCTATTT
GGCTTCCTATGTAAAGTCTCCAGTGATCATATTAAAGTCATTGGTCATGACACTCTCCTTGTTCAAAATT
TGGTACCATACAATGCGCGGAGCAGTCAGTTCTCATTTCCAGCGATCGTTAAAACAATTAGAGAAATGCC
TTACTTCTCTCTTTATATCTGTATTACTCAGAGTCAGTGAGTAGTACGAATTTCCAACGTCCTAGCTCCA
ATTTATGGTTTCAAACAATCCGAATTCGTTGGTCCACAGTCAAGGAATTCGCAAGAATCCCTATTTCACT
AGGCGTGCACTATGGGGTCGCTTTTGAGGTTCTCATTTGCGGCGATCGTTAAAACGATTACAGAAATGCT
ACACTTCGCTCTTTATATATATTACTCATTGAGCATCAGGAATGTCCAATGTCGTAACTCCGATTCATGG
TTTCAAACAATCCGAATTCGTTGGTCCGAGGAATCCGCAAAAAGTAATTGTAGTCTATGTACGACCGAGT
CGCTGGTGAGGGTTTTTTGTCGTTGGATTGCTCGAGCGAATTCTCCGAGATTGTACAGAAAGCTCAACTT
TCGGAAGGCATCTATGTGGTCCAACCAATCTATTCAAATATATCAATTGTTAAGAGCAGAGTTCGATCCT
CACTATGTGGAGGGGCATGGTGAGATTACGGAGTGCCGAGACATAAGAGCTCCCTGCAATCAAGTTGATG
GACATGCTTCGAAAATGCCATGACTGAGAACGAGAACGCCCAGATGCTCCGCGGCACGAGAACTCGATGA
ACACGAACCGAATCCAACGCCAAAAACGCGTTGTCCAAAACATTGCAACTCTCTCTGATAAAAACCAAAA
CGCCGCAAATTGCACCAGCTTTTTTGGTTGTCCTACGCCTCTTTCCGCACCACCAATGCGAGACCACCAG
GATACATAGATTACCACAACTCCGAGCCCTTCCACCCACAGAATCAGGGGATAACGCAGGAAAGAA
Features (pLannotate 1.2.2; 4 found; start..end, strand, type, name):
     61..649     -  rep_origin     ori: high-copy-number ColE1/pMB1/pBR322/pUC origin of replication
    743..1531    -  CDS            aadA: S3AD_ECOLX - Experimental evidence at protein level: Swiss-Prot protein existence level 1. Mediates bacterial resistance to the antibiotics streptomycin and spectinomycin. From Escherichia coli.
   1563..1679    -  CDS            tnpA (fragment): TN5P_ECOLX - Also known as tnp. Experimental evidence at protein level: Swiss-Prot protein existence level 1. Mediates transposition of transposon Tn5 by a 'cut and paste' mechanism. First, the monomeric transposase binds the 19 bp inverted DNA repeats flanking the transposon. Then, dimerization of the DNA- bound transposase creates a synaptic DNA complex. After nicking of the first DNA strand, excision of the transposon proceeds through a series of intermediates. The transposase then mediates the insertion of the transposon at a new site by strand transfer. The activity of the wild- type tran
   1680..1712    -  misc_feature   MCS (fragment): pUC18/19 multiple cloning site
