[The description below was written by a language model from this plasmid's Addgene catalogue record and pLannotate feature annotations shown in this document.]
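Description:
pL0_AC-P49 is a Level 0 part plasmid from the Universal Loop assembly system, a synthetic-biology toolkit for hierarchical, cross-kingdom DNA construction. It is built on the pL0R backbone and is a small bacterial cloning vector of about 3.6 kb. It is propagated in E. coli through a high-copy ColE1/pUC-type origin of replication and selected with spectinomycin, with resistance provided by the aadA aminoglycoside adenylyltransferase gene, which also confers streptomycin resistance.

The payload is a 1,513 bp unmutated promoter region from gene 49202 of the marine diatom Phaeodactylum tricornutum, designated P49 and introduced into the backbone by Gibson cloning. The part is flanked by "A" and "C" overhang positions. In this type of assembly standard, such defined fusion sites are exposed when the part is released, and they dictate where it sits relative to neighbouring parts, so a promoter joins in the correct order and orientation with downstream coding and terminator modules. The plasmid carries no transcription unit of its own. It serves as a stored, reusable regulatory element for building Level 1 constructs, presumably for driving transgene expression in diatoms, although the record does not describe the promoter's strength or regulation.

The automated feature table annotates only backbone elements: the origin, aadA, a short fragment matching Tn5 transposase that is most likely a non-functional remnant, and a fragment of the pUC18/19 multiple cloning site. The promoter insert and its flanking assembly sites are not annotated, but they presumably occupy the unannotated remainder of the sequence.
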