Addgene plasmid #202120: pL0_AC-P49
Purpose: Level 0 plasmid containing the promoter from gene 49202 from Phaeodactylum tricornutum with AC overhangs used to build a level 1 construct.
Depositing lab: Christopher Dupont. Depositing organization: J. Craig Venter Institute (JCVI). Publication: Universal loop assembly: open, efficient and cross-kingdom DNA fabrication. Pollak B, Matute T, Nunez I, Cerda A, Lopez C, Vargas V, Kan A, Bielinski V, von Dassow P, Dupont CL, Federici F. Synth Biol (Oxf). 2020;5(1):ysaa001. doi: 10.1093/synbio/ysaa001. Epub 2020 Feb 5. PubMed 32161816.
Backbone
  Vector backbone: pL0R
  Vector type: Synthetic Biology
Growth in bacteria
  Bacterial resistance: Spectinomycin, 50 μg/mL
  Growth temperature: 37°C
  Growth strain: DH5alpha
  Copy number: High Copy
Gene/Insert
  Gene/Insert name: P49 promoter
  Species: Phaeodactylum tricornutum
  Insert size (bp): 1513
  Mutation: None
  Cloning method: Gibson Cloning
How to cite: pL0_AC-P49 was a gift from Christopher Dupont (Addgene plasmid # 202120 ; http://n2t.net/addgene:202120 ; RRID:Addgene_202120)
